Addgene plasmid #234973: pBAC-T7-F7
Purpose: A segment of the T7 phage genome was inserted into the artificial bacterial chromosome . The genome segment can be stably replicated in plasmid and can be genetically modified at the plasmid level
Depositing lab: Hailong Wang. Depositing organization: Shandong University.
Backbone
  Vector backbone: Artificial bacterial chromosome
  Backbone size w/o insert (bp): 6205
  Total vector size (bp): 11276
  Vector type: Bacterial Expression
Growth in bacteria
  Bacterial resistance: Chloramphenicol, 25 μg/mL
  Growth temperature: 37°C
  Growth strain: DH5alpha
  Copy number: Low Copy
Gene/Insert
  Gene/Insert name: T7-F7
  Species: bacteriophage
  Insert size (bp): 5023
  GenBank ID: NC_001604
  Cloning method: Other
  Sequencing primers: 5′ atggctgctcgctaaacaag; 3′ cctgtctacctttggtaacc
Terms and licenses: Academic/Nonprofit Terms; Industry Terms: Not Available to Industry
Depositor comments: Please note: This plasmid contains a L227F mutation in SopA. This mutation is not known to impact plasmid function.
How to cite: pBAC-T7-F7 was a gift from Hailong Wang (Addgene plasmid # 234973 ; http://n2t.net/addgene:234973 ; RRID:Addgene_234973)
