[The description below was written by a language model from this plasmid's Addgene catalogue record and pLannotate feature annotations shown in this document.]
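Description:
pBAC-T7-F7 is a low-copy bacterial artificial chromosome of about 11.3 kb that carries a roughly 5 kb segment of the bacteriophage T7 genome, designated fragment F7. The backbone, about 6.2 kb, is built from F-plasmid maintenance functions. These comprise the ori2 (oriS) origin with its initiator repE and the incC incompatibility region, which hold replication at very low copy number, and the sopA/sopB/sopC partitioning system, which segregates the plasmid faithfully to daughter cells. A fragment of resD is also annotated. Selection in E. coli is by chloramphenicol, through a cat gene driven by its own promoter. The depositor notes an L227F substitution in SopA that is not known to affect plasmid function.

The annotated insert runs in one orientation. It begins with a partial coding sequence for the T7 DNA polymerase (gene 5). It then continues through several small open reading frames, including gp5.5 (an inhibitor of H-NS-mediated silencing), gp5.9 (a possible RecBCD inhibitor) and the gene 6 exonuclease. Further on it covers the gene 6.5 to 7.3 region, which includes proteins implicated in virion morphogenesis and tail assembly, and it ends in a partial gene 7.7 reading frame. A native T7 RNA polymerase promoter lies within the segment. The phage DNA is flanked by the T3Te and T7Te early transcription terminators, which probably help insulate the insert transcriptionally from the backbone.

According to the record, the purpose is to keep this piece of the T7 genome stably replicating as a plasmid so that it can be genetically modified at the plasmid level. The fragment name suggests it is one of a series of T7 genome pieces, although the record does not describe the other pieces or any reassembly scheme.
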