Features (pLannotate 1.2.2; 24 found; start..end, strand, type, name):
      1..30      +  terminator     T3Te terminator: phage T3 early transcription terminator
     29..1486    +  CDS            DPOL_BPT7 (fragment): Experimental evidence at protein level: Swiss-Prot protein existence level 1. Replicates viral genomic DNA. This polymerase possesses two enzymatic activities: DNA synthesis (polymerase) and an exonucleolytic activity that degrades single-stranded DNA in the 3'-5' direction (By similarity). Non-processive DNA polymerase that achieves processivity by binding to host thioredoxin (TrxA). This interaction increases the rate of dNTP incorporation to yield a processivity of approximately 800 nucleotides (nt) per binding event. Interacts with DNA helicase gp4 to coordinate nucleotide polymerization w
   1505..1858    +  CDS            Y53_BPT7: Protein predicted: Swiss-Prot protein existence level 4. From Escherichia phage T7 (Bacteriophage T7).
   1873..2169    +  CDS            SGS_BPT7: Experimental evidence at protein level: Swiss-Prot protein existence level 1. Plays a role in the inhibition of gene silencing by the host nucleoid-associated protein H-NS/hns. Disrupts higher-order H-NS-DNA complexes. From Escherichia phage T7 (Bacteriophage T7).
   2169..2378    +  CDS            V5557_BPT7 (fragment): Experimental evidence at protein level: Swiss-Prot protein existence level 1. From Escherichia phage T7 (Bacteriophage T7).
   2381..2536    +  CDS            GP59_BPT7: Protein predicted: Swiss-Prot protein existence level 4. May play a role in the inhibition of the host RecBCD complex. From Escherichia phage T7 (Bacteriophage T7).
   2526..3425    +  CDS            EXRN_BPT7: Experimental evidence at protein level: Swiss-Prot protein existence level 1. Plays an essential role in phage DNA replication by participating in the removal of DNA-linked RNA primers. Participates also in T7 DNA packaging, host DNA degradation and phage genetic recombination. From Escherichia phage T7 (Bacteriophage T7).
   3419..3526    +  CDS            Y63_BPT7: Protein predicted: Swiss-Prot protein existence level 4. From Escherichia phage T7 (Bacteriophage T7).
   3550..3568    +  promoter       T7 promoter: promoter for bacteriophage T7 RNA polymerase
   3627..3878    +  CDS            Y65_BPT7: Protein predicted: Swiss-Prot protein existence level 4. From Escherichia phage T7 (Bacteriophage T7).
   3886..4149    +  CDS            GP67_BPT7: Protein predicted: Swiss-Prot protein existence level 4. Plays a role in virion morphogenesis, and is ejected from the infecting particle into the bacterial cell. From Escherichia phage T7 (Bacteriophage T7).
   4152..4550    +  CDS            Y7_BPT7: Protein predicted: Swiss-Prot protein existence level 4. From Escherichia phage T7 (Bacteriophage T7).
   4557..4853    +  CDS            GP73_BPT7: Experimental evidence at protein level: Swiss-Prot protein existence level 1. Plays an essential role most probably in virion tail assembly. May form a scaffold around which gp11 and gp12 polymerize. Gets ejected from the infecting particle into the bacterial cell. From Escherichia phage T7 (Bacteriophage T7).
   4873..5112    +  CDS            Y77_BPT7 (fragment): Protein predicted: Swiss-Prot protein existence level 4. From Escherichia phage T7 (Bacteriophage T7).
   5114..5141    -  terminator     T7Te terminator: phage T7 early transcription terminator
   5174..5833    -  CDS            CmR: chloramphenicol acetyltransferase; cat; confers resistance to chloramphenicol
   5834..5936    -  promoter       cat promoter: promoter of the E. coli cat gene encoding chloramphenicol acetyltransferase
   6052..6396    +  CDS            resD (fragment): REDF_ECOLI - Also known as D. Protein inferred from homology: Swiss-Prot protein existence level 3. Acts as a repressor of transcription and as a site-specific resolvase that cleaves at the RfsF site. From Escherichia coli (strain K12).
   6863..7082    +  rep_origin     ori2: secondary origin of replication for the bacterial F plasmid; also known as oriS
   7173..7928    +  CDS            repE: replication initiation protein for the bacterial F plasmid; repE
   7931..8181    +  misc_feature   incC: incC; incompatibility region of the bacterial F plasmid
   8507..9682    +  CDS            sopA: partitioning protein for the bacterial F plasmid; sopA
   9682..10653   +  CDS            sopB: partitioning protein for the bacterial F plasmid; sopB
  10726..11199   +  misc_feature   sopC: sopC; centromere-like partitioning region of the bacterial F plasmid
>Addgene plasmid #234973 | pBAC-T7-F7 | addgene full sequence | sequence record 479249 | Addgene NGS Result
GGCTTACCTTCACGGGTGGGCCTTTCTTCGGCCGGCATGGCTGCTCGCTAAACAAGAGCGCAACGGGTTC
CCGTTTGACACAAAAGCAATCGAAGAGTTGTACGTAGAGTTAGCTGCTCGCCGCTCTGAGTTGCTCCGTA
AATTGACCGAAACGTTCGGCTCGTGGTATCAGCCTAAAGGTGGCACTGAGATGTTCTGCCATCCGCGAAC
AGGTAAGCCACTACCTAAATACCCTCGCATTAAGACACCTAAAGTTGGTGGTATCTTTAAGAAGCCTAAG
AACAAGGCACAGCGAGAAGGCCGTGAGCCTTGCGAACTTGATACCCGCGAGTACGTTGCTGGTGCTCCTT
ACACCCCAGTTGAACATGTTGTGTTTAACCCTTCGTCTCGTGACCACATTCAGAAGAAACTCCAAGAGGC
TGGGTGGGTCCCGACCAAGTACACCGATAAGGGTGCTCCTGTGGTGGACGATGAGGTACTCGAAGGAGTA
CGTGTAGATGACCCTGAGAAGCAAGCCGCTATCGACCTCATTAAAGAGTACTTGATGATTCAGAAGCGAA
TCGGACAGTCTGCTGAGGGAGACAAAGCATGGCTTCGTTATGTTGCTGAGGATGGTAAGATTCATGGTTC
TGTTAACCCTAATGGAGCAGTTACGGGTCGTGCGACCCATGCGTTCCCAAACCTTGCGCAAATTCCGGGT
GTACGTTCTCCTTATGGAGAGCAGTGTCGCGCTGCTTTTGGCGCTGAGCACCATTTGGATGGGATAACTG
GTAAGCCTTGGGTTCAGGCTGGCATCGACGCATCCGGTCTTGAGCTACGCTGCTTGGCTCACTTCATGGC
TCGCTTTGATAACGGCGAGTACGCTCACGAGATTCTTAACGGCGACATCCACACTAAGAACCAGATAGCT
GCTGAACTACCTACCCGAGATAACGCTAAGACGTTCATCTATGGGTTCCTCTATGGTGCTGGTGATGAGA
AGATTGGACAGATTGTTGGTGCTGGTAAAGAGCGCGGTAAGGAACTCAAGAAGAAATTCCTTGAGAACAC
CCCCGCGATTGCAGCACTCCGCGAGTCTATCCAACAGACACTTGTCGAGTCCTCTCAATGGGTAGCTGGT
GAGCAACAAGTCAAGTGGAAACGCCGCTGGATTAAAGGTCTGGATGGTCGTAAGGTACACGTTCGTAGTC
CTCACGCTGCCTTGAATACCCTACTGCAATCTGCTGGTGCTCTCATCTGCAAACTGTGGATTATCAAGAC
CGAAGAGATGCTCGTAGAGAAAGGCTTGAAGCATGGCTGGGATGGGGACTTTGCGTACATGGCATGGGTA
CATGATGAAATCCAAGTAGGCTGCCGTACCGAAGAGATTGCTCAGGTGGTCATTGAGACCGCACAAGAAG
CGATGCGCTGGGTTGGAGACCACTGGAACTTCCGGTGTCTTCTGGATACCGAAGGTAAGATGGGTCCTAA
TTGGGCGATTTGCCACTGATACAGGAGGCTACTCATGAACGAAAGACACTTAACAGGTGCTGCTTCTGAA
ATGCTAGTAGCCTACAAATTTACCAAAGCTGGGTACACTGTCTATTACCCTATGCTGACTCAGAGTAAAG
AGGACTTGGTTGTATGTAAGGATGGTAAATTTAGTAAGGTTCAGGTTAAAACAGCCACAACGGTTCAAAC
CAACACAGGAGATGCCAAGCAGGTTAGGCTAGGTGGATGCGGTAGGTCCGAATATAAGGATGGAGACTTT
GACATTCTTGCGGTTGTGGTTGACGAAGATGTGCTTATTTTCACATGGGACGAAGTAAAAGGTAAGACAT
CCATGTGTGTCGGCAAGAGAAACAAAGGCATAAAACTATAGGAGAAATTATTATGGCTATGACAAAGAAA
TTTAAAGTGTCCTTCGACGTTACCGCAAAGATGTCGTCTGACGTTCAGGCAATCTTAGAGAAAGATATGC
TGCATCTATGTAAGCAGGTCGGCTCAGGTGCGATTGTCCCCAATGGTAAACAGAAGGAAATGATTGTCCA
GTTCCTGACACACGGTATGGAAGGATTGATGACATTCGTAGTACGTACATCATTTCGTGAGGCCATTAAG
GACATGCACGAAGAGTATGCAGATAAGGACTCTTTCAAACAATCTCCTGCAACAGTACGGGAGGTGTTCT
GATGTCTGACTACCTGAAAGTGCTGCAAGCAATCAAAAGTTGCCCTAAGACTTTCCAGTCCAACTATGTA
CGGAACAATGCGAGCCTCGTAGCGGAGGCCGCTTCCCGTGGTCACATCTCGTGCCTGACTACTAGTGGAC
GTAACGGTGGCGCTTGGGAAATCACTGCTTCCGGTACTCGCTTTCTGAAACGAATGGGAGGATGTGTCTA
ATGTCTCGTGACCTTGTGACTATTCCACGCGATGTGTGGAACGATATACAGGGCTACATCGACTCTCTGG
AACGTGAGAACGATAGCCTTAAGAATCAACTAATGGAAGCTGACGAATACGTAGCGGAACTAGAGGAGAA
ACTTAATGGCACTTCTTGACCTTAAACAATTCTATGAGTTACGTGAAGGCTGCGACGACAAGGGTATCCT
TGTGATGGACGGCGACTGGCTGGTCTTCCAAGCTATGAGTGCTGCTGAGTTTGATGCCTCTTGGGAGGAA
GAGATTTGGCACCGATGCTGTGACCACGCTAAGGCCCGTCAGATTCTTGAGGATTCCATTAAGTCCTACG
AGACCCGTAAGAAGGCTTGGGCAGGTGCTCCAATTGTCCTTGCGTTCACCGATAGTGTTAACTGGCGTAA
AGAACTGGTTGACCCGAACTATAAGGCTAACCGTAAGGCCGTGAAGAAACCTGTAGGGTACTTTGAGTTC
CTTGATGCTCTCTTTGAGCGCGAAGAGTTCTATTGCATCCGTGAGCCTATGCTTGAGGGTGATGACGTTA
TGGGAGTTATTGCTTCCAATCCGTCTGCCTTCGGTGCTCGTAAGGCTGTAATCATCTCTTGCGATAAGGA
CTTTAAGACCATCCCTAACTGTGACTTCCTGTGGTGTACCACTGGTAACATCCTGACTCAGACCGAAGAG
TCCGCTGACTGGTGGCACCTCTTCCAGACCATCAAGGGTGACATCACTGATGGTTACTCAGGGATTGCTG
GATGGGGTGATACCGCCGAGGACTTCTTGAATAACCCGTTCATAACCGAGCCTAAAACGTCTGTGCTTAA
GTCCGGTAAGAACAAAGGCCAAGAGGTTACTAAATGGGTTAAACGCGACCCTGAGCCTCATGAGACGCTT
TGGGACTGCATTAAGTCCATTGGCGCGAAGGCTGGTATGACCGAAGAGGATATTATCAAGCAGGGCCAAA
TGGCTCGAATCCTACGGTTCAACGAGTACAACTTTATTGACAAGGAGATTTACCTGTGGAGACCGTAGCG
TATATTGGTCTGGGTCTTTGTGTTCTCGGAGTGTGCCTCATTTCGTGGGGCCTTTGGGACTTAGCCAGAA
TAATCAAGTCGTTACACGACACTAAGTGATAAACTCAAGGTCCCTAAATTAATACGACTCACTATAGGGA
GATAGGGGCCTTTACGATTATTACTTTAAGATTTAACTCTAAGAGGAATCTTTATTATGTTAACACCTAT
TAACCAATTACTTAAGAACCCTAACGATATTCCAGATGTACCTCGTGCAACCGCTGAGTATCTACAGGTT
CGATTCAACTATGCGTACCTCGAAGCGTCTGGTCATATAGGACTTATGCGTGCTAATGGTTGTAGTGAGG
CCCACATCTTGGGTTTCATTCAGGGCCTACAGTATGCCTCTAACGTCATTGACGAGATTGAGTTACGCAA
GGAACAACTAAGAGATGATGGGGAGGATTGACACTATGTGTTTCTCACCGAAAATTAAAACTCCGAAGAT
GGATACCAATCAGATTCGAGCCGTTGAGCCAGCGCCTCTGACCCAAGAAGTGTCAAGCGTGGAGTTCGGT
GGGTCTTCTGATGAGACGGATACCGAGGGCACCGAAGTGTCTGGACGCAAAGGCCTCAAGGTCGAACGTG
ATGATTCCGTAGCGAAGTCTAAAGCCAGCGGCAATGGCTCCGCTCGTATGAAATCTTCCATCCGTAAGTC
CGCATTTGGAGGTAAGAAGTGATGTCTGAGTTCACATGTGTGGAGGCTAAGAGTCGCTTCCGTGCAATCC
GGTGGACTGTGGAACACCTTGGGTTGCCTAAAGGATTCGAAGGACACTTTGTGGGCTACAGCCTCTACGT
AGACGAAGTGATGGACATGTCTGGTTGCCGTGAAGAGTACATTCTGGACTCTACCGGAAAACATGTAGCG
TACTTCGCGTGGTGCGTAAGCTGTGACATTCACCACAAAGGAGACATTCTGGATGTAACGTCCGTTGTCA
TTAATCCTGAGGCAGACTCTAAGGGCTTACAGCGATTCCTAGCGAAACGCTTTAAGTACCTTGCGGAACT
CCACGATTGCGATTGGGTGTCTCGTTGTAAGCATGAAGGCGAGACAATGCGTGTATACTTTAAGGAGGTA
TAAGTTATGGGTAAGAAAGTTAAGAAGGCCGTGAAGAAAGTCACCAAGTCCGTTAAGAAAGTCGTTAAGG
AAGGGGCTCGTCCGGTTAAACAGGTTGCTGGCGGTCTAGCTGGTCTGGCTGGTGGTACTGGTGAAGCACA
GATGGTGGAAGCACCACAAGCTGCCGCACAGATTGTTGACGTACCTGAGAAAGAGGTTTCCACTGAGGAC
GAAGCACAGACAGAAAGCGGACGCAAGAAAGCTCGTGCTGGCGGTAAGAAATCCTTGAGTGTAGCCCGTA
GCTCCGGTGGCGGTATCAACATTTAATCAGGAGGTTATCGTGGAAGACTGCATTGAATGGACCGGAGGTG
TCAACTCTAAGGGTTATGGTCGTAAGTGGGTTAATGGTAAACTTGTGACTCCACATAGGCACATCTATGA
GGAGACATATGGTCCAGTTCCAACAGGAATTGTGGTGATGCATATCTGCGATAACCCTAGGTGCTATAAC
ATAAAGCACCTTACGCTTGGAACTCCAAAGGATAATTCCGAGGACATGGTTACCAAAGGTAGACAGGGCC
GGCCGCAGAAAGGCCCACCCGAAGGTGAGCCGTTTAAGGGCACCAATAACTGCCTTAAAAAAATTACGCC
CCGCCCTGCCACTCATCGCAGTACTGTTGTAATTCATTAAGCATTCTGCCGACATGGAAGCCATCACAAA
CGGCATGATGAACCTGAATCGCCAGCGGCATCAGCACCTTGTCGCCTTGCGTATAATATTTGCCCATGGT
GAAAACGGGGGCGAAGAAGTTGTCCATATTGGCCACGTTTAAATCAAAACTGGTGAAACTCACCCAGGGA
TTGGCTGAGACGAAAAACATATTCTCAATAAACCCTTTAGGGAAATAGGCCAGGTTTTCACCGTAACACG
CCACATCTTGCGAATATATGTGTAGAAACTGCCGGAAATCGTCGTGGTATTCACTCCAGAGCGATGAAAA
CGTTTCAGTTTGCTCATGGAAAACGGTGTAACAAGGGTGAACACTATCCCATATCACCAGCTCACCGTCT
TTCATTGCCATACGGAATTCCGGATGAGCATTCATCAGGCGGGCAAGAATGTGAATAAAGGCCGGATAAA
ACTTGTGCTTATTTTTCTTTACGGTCTTTAAAAAGGCCGTAATATCCAGCTGAACGGTCTGGTTATAGGT
ACATTGAGCAACTGACTGAAATGCCTCAAAATGTTCTTTACGATGCCATTGGGATATATCAACGGTGGTA
TATCCAGTGATTTTTTTCTCCATTTTAGCTTCCTTAGCTCCTGAAAATCTCGATAACTCAAAAAATACGC
CCGGTAGTGATCTTATTTCATTATGGTGAAAGTTGGAACCTCTTACGTGCCGATCAACGTCTCATTTTCG
CCAAAAGTTGGCCCAGGGCTTCCCGGTATCAACAGGGACACCAGGATTTATTTATTCTGCGAAGTGATCT
TCCGTCACAGGTATTTATTCGCGATAAGCTCATGGAGCGGCGTAACCGTCGCACAGGAAGGACAGAGAAA
GCGCGGATCTGGGAAGTGACGGACAGAACGGTCAGGACCTGGATTGGGGAGGCGGTTGCCGCCGCTGCTG
CTGACGGTGTGACGTTCTCTGTTCCGGTCACACCACATACGTTCCGCCATTCCTATGCGATGCACATGCT
GTATGCCGGTATACCGCTGAAAGTTCTGCAAAGCCTGATGGGACATAAGTCCATCAGTTCAACGGAAGTC
TACACGAAGGTTTTTGCGCTGGATGTGGCTGCCCGGCACCGGGTGCAGTTTGCGATGCCGGAGTCTGATG
CGGTTGCGATGCTGAAACAATTATCCTGAGAATAAATGCCTTGGCCTTTATATGGAAATGTGGAACTGAG
TGGATATGCTGTTTTTGTCTGTTAAACAGAGAAGCTGGCTGTTATCCACTGAGAAGCGAACGAAACAGTC
GGGAAAATCTCCCATTATCGTAGAGATCCGCATTATTAATCTCAGGAGCCTGTGTAGCGTTTATAGGAAG
TAGTGTTCTGTCATGATGCCTGCAAGCGGTAACGAAAACGATTTGAATATGCCTTCAGGAACAATAGAAA
TCTTCGTGCGGTGTTACGTTGAAGTGGAGCGGATTATGTCAGCAATGGACAGAACAACCTAATGAACACA
GAACCATGATGTGGTCTGTCCTTTTACAGCCAGTAGTGCTCGCCGCAGTCGAGCGACAGGGCGAAGCCCT
CGAGTGAGCGAGGAAGCACCAGGGAACAGCACTTATATATTCTGCTTACACACGATGCCTGAAAAAACTT
CCCTTGGGGTTATCCACTTATCCACGGGGATATTTTTATAATTATTTTTTTTATAGTTTTTAGATCTTCT
TTTTTAGAGCGCCTTGTAGGCCTTTATCCATGCTGGTTCTAGAGAAGGTGTTGTGACAAATTGCCCTTTC
AGTGTGACAAATCACCCTCAAATGACAGTCCTGTCTGTGACAAATTGCCCTTAACCCTGTGACAAATTGC
CCTCAGAAGAAGCTGTTTTTTCACAAAGTTATCCCTGCTTATTGACTCTTTTTTATTTAGTGTGACAATC
TAAAAACTTGTCACACTTCACATGGATCTGTCATGGCGGAAACAGCGGTTATCAATCACAAGAAACGTAA
AAATAGCCCGCGAATCGTCCAGTCAAACGACCTCACTGAGGCGGCATATAGTCTCTCCCGGGATCAAAAA
CGTATGCTGTATCTGTTCGTTGACCAGATCAGAAAATCTGATGGCACCCTACAGGAACATGACGGTATCT
GCGAGATCCATGTTGCTAAATATGCTGAAATATTCGGATTGACCTCTGCGGAAGCCAGTAAGGATATACG
GCAGGCATTGAAGAGTTTCGCGGGGAAGGAAGTGGTTTTTTATCGCCCTGAAGAGGATGCCGGCGATGAA
AAAGGCTATGAATCTTTTCCTTGGTTTATCAAACGTGCGCACAGTCCATCCAGAGGGCTTTACAGTGTAC
ATATCAACCCATATCTCATTCCCTTCTTTATCGGGTTACAGAACCGGTTTACGCAGTTTCGGCTTAGTGA
AACAAAAGAAATCACCAATCCGTATGCCATGCGTTTATACGAATCCCTGTGTCAGTATCGTAAGCCGGAT
GGCTCAGGCATCGTCTCTCTGAAAATCGACTGGATCATAGAGCGTTACCAGCTGCCTCAAAGTTACCAGC
GTATGCCTGACTTCCGCCGCCGCTTCCTGCAGGTCTGTGTTAATGAGATCAACAGCAGAACTCCAATGCG
CCTCTCATACATTGAGAAAAAGAAAGGCCGCCAGACGACTCATATCGTATTTTCCTTCCGCGATATCACT
TCCATGACGACAGGATAGTCTGAGGGTTATCTGTCACAGATTTGAGGGTGGTTCGTCACATTTGTTCTGA
CCTACTGAGGGTAATTTGTCACAGTTTTGCTGTTTCCTTCAGCCTGCATGGATTTTCTCATACTTTTTGA
ACTGTAATTTTTAAGGAAGCCAAATTTGAGGGCAGTTTGTCACAGTTGATTTCCTTCTCTTTCCCTTCGT
CATGTGACCTGATATCGGGGGTTAGTTCGTCATCATTGATGAGGGTTGATTATCACAGTTTATTACTCTG
AATTGGCTATCCGCGTGTGTACCTCTACCTGGAGTTTTTCCCACGGTGGATATTTCTTCTTGCGCTGAGC
GTAAGAGCTATCTGACAGAACAGTTCTTCTTTGCTTCCTCGCCAGTTCGCTCGCTATGCTCGGTTACACG
GCTGCGGCGAGCGCTAGTGATAATAAGTGACTGAGGTATGTGCTCTTCTTATCTCCTTTTGTAGTGTTGC
TCTTATTTTAAACAACTTTGCGGTTTTTTGATGACTTTGCGATTTTGTTGTTGCTTTGCAGTAAATTGCA
AGATTTAATAAAAAAACGCAAAGCAATGATTAAAGGATGTTCAGAATGAAACTCATGGAAACACTTAACC
AGTGCATAAACGCTGGTCATGAAATGACGAAGGCTATCGCCATTGCACAGTTTAATGATGACAGCCCGGA
AGCGAGGAAAATAACCCGGCGCTGGAGAATAGGTGAAGCAGCGGATTTAGTTGGGGTTTCTTCTCAGGCT
ATCAGAGATGCCGAGAAAGCAGGGCGACTACCGCACCCGGATATGGAAATTCGAGGACGGGTTGAGCAAC
GTGTTGGTTATACAATTGAACAAATTAATCATATGCGTGATGTGTTTGGTACGCGATTGCGACGTGCTGA
AGACGTATTTCCACCGGTGATCGGGGTTGCTGCCCATAAAGGTGGCGTTTACAAAACCTCAGTTTCTGTT
CATCTTGCTCAGGATCTGGCTCTGAAGGGGCTACGTGTTTTGCTCGTGGAAGGTAACGACCCCCAGGGAA
CAGCCTCAATGTATCACGGATGGGTACCAGATCTTCATATTCATGCAGAAGACACTCTCCTGCCTTTCTA
TCTTGGGGAAAAGGACGATGTCACTTATGCAATAAAGCCCACTTGCTGGCCGGGGCTTGACATTATTCCT
TCCTGTCTGGCTCTGCACCGTATTGAAACTGAGTTAATGGGCAAATTTGATGAAGGTAAACTGCCCACCG
ATCCACACCTGATGTTCCGACTGGCCATTGAAACTGTTGCTCATGACTATGATGTCATAGTTATTGACAG
CGCGCCTAACCTGGGTATCGGCACGATTAATGTCGTATGTGCTGCTGATGTGCTGATTGTTCCCACGCCT
GCTGAGTTGTTTGACTACACCTCCGCACTGCAGTTTTTCGATATGCTTCGTGATCTGCTCAAGAACGTTG
ATCTTAAAGGGTTCGAGCCTGATGTACGTATTTTGCTTACCAAATACAGCAATAGTAATGGCTCTCAGTC
CCCGTGGATGGAGGAGCAAATTCGGGATGCCTGGGGAAGCATGGTTCTAAAAAATGTTGTACGTGAAACG
GATGAAGTTGGTAAAGGTCAGATCCGGATGAGAACTGTTTTTGAACAGGCCATTGATCAACGCTCTTCAA
CTGGTGCCTGGAGAAATGCTCTTTCTATTTGGGAACCTGTCTGCAATGAAATTTTCGATCGTCTGATTAA
ACCACGCTGGGAGATTAGATAATGAAGCGTGCGCCTGTTATTCCAAAACATACGCTCAATACTCAACCGG
TTGAAGATACTTCGTTATCGACACCAGCTGCCCCGATGGTGGATTCGTTAATTGCGCGCGTAGGAGTAAT
GGCTCGCGGTAATGCCATTACTTTGCCTGTATGTGGTCGGGATGTGAAGTTTACTCTTGAAGTGCTCCGG
GGTGATAGTGTTGAGAAGACCTCTCGGGTATGGTCAGGTAATGAACGTGACCAGGAGCTGCTTACTGAGG
ACGCACTGGATGATCTCATCCCTTCTTTTCTACTGACTGGTCAACAGACACCGGCGTTCGGTCGAAGAGT
ATCTGGTGTCATAGAAATTGCCGATGGGAGTCGCCGTCGTAAAGCTGCTGCACTTACCGAAAGTGATTAT
CGTGTTCTGGTTGGCGAGCTGGATGATGAGCAGATGGCTGCATTATCCAGATTGGGTAACGATTATCGCC
CAACAAGTGCTTATGAACGTGGTCAGCGTTATGCAAGCCGATTGCAGAATGAATTTGCTGGAAATATTTC
TGCGCTGGCTGATGCGGAAAATATTTCACGTAAGATTATTACCCGCTGTATCAACACCGCCAAATTGCCT
AAATCAGTTGTTGCTCTTTTTTCTCACCCCGGTGAACTATCTGCCCGGTCAGGTGATGCACTTCAAAAAG
CCTTTACAGATAAAGAGGAATTACTTAAGCAGCAGGCATCTAACCTTCATGAGCAGAAAAAAGCTGGGGT
GATATTTGAAGCTGAAGAAGTTATCACTCTTTTAACTTCTGTGCTTAAAACGTCATCTGCATCAAGAACT
AGTTTAAGCTCACGACATCAGTTTGCTCCTGGAGCGACAGTATTGTATAAGGGCGATAAAATGGTGCTTA
ACCTGGACAGGTCTCGTGTTCCAACTGAGTGTATAGAGAAAATTGAGGCCATTCTTAAGGAACTTGAAAA
GCCAGCACCCTGATGCGACCACGTTTTAGTCTACGTTTATCTGTCTTTACTTAATGTCCTTTGTTACAGG
CCAGAAAGCATAACTGGCCTGAATATTCTCTCTGGGCCCACTGTTCCACTTGTATCGTCGGTCTGATAAT
CAGACTGGGACCACGGTCCCACTCGTATCGTCGGTCTGATTATTAGTCTGGGACCACGGTCCCACTCGTA
TCGTCGGTCTGATTATTAGTCTGGGACCACGGTCCCACTCGTATCGTCGGTCTGATAATCAGACTGGGAC
CACGGTCCCACTCGTATCGTCGGTCTGATTATTAGTCTGGGACCATGGTCCCACTCGTATCGTCGGTCTG
ATTATTAGTCTGGGACCACGGTCCCACTCGTATCGTCGGTCTGATTATTAGTCTGGAACCACGGTCCCAC
TCGTATCGTCGGTCTGATTATTAGTCTGGGACCACGGTCCCACTCGTATCGTCGGTCTGATTATTAGTCT
GGGACCACGATCCCACTCGTGTTGTCGGTCTGATTATCGGTCTGGGACCACGGTCCCACTTGTATTGTCG
ATCAGACTATCAGCGTGAGACTACGATTCCATCAATGCCTGTCAAGGGCAAGTATTGACATGTCGTCGTA
ACCTGT
